>Addgene plasmid #186474 | pET15b MOSPD2 [315-445] | addgene full sequence | sequence record 367336 | Addgene NGS Result
TTCTTGAAGACGAAAGGGCCTCGTGATACGCCTATTTTTATAGGTTAATGTCATGATAATAATGGTTTCT
TAGACGTCAGGTGGCACTTTTCGGGGAAATGTGCGCGGAACCCCTATTTGTTTATTTTTCTAAATACATT
CAAATATGTATCCGCTCATGAGACAATAACCCTGATAAATGCTTCAATAATATTGAAAAAGGAAGAGTAT
GAGTATTCAACATTTCCGTGTCGCCCTTATTCCCTTTTTTGCGGCATTTTGCCTTCCTGTTTTTGCTCAC
CCAGAAACGCTGGTGAAAGTAAAAGATGCTGAAGATCAGTTGGGTGCACGAGTGGGTTACATCGAACTGG
ATCTCAACAGCGGTAAGATCCTTGAGAGTTTTCGCCCCGAAGAACGTTTTCCAATGATGAGCACTTTTAA
AGTTCTGCTATGTGGCGCGGTATTATCCCGTGTTGACGCCGGGCAAGAGCAACTCGGTCGCCGCATACAC
TATTCTCAGAATGACTTGGTTGAGTACTCACCAGTCACAGAAAAGCATCTTACGGATGGCATGACAGTAA
GAGAATTATGCAGTGCTGCCATAACCATGAGTGATAACACTGCGGCCAACTTACTTCTGACAACGATCGG
AGGACCGAAGGAGCTAACCGCTTTTTTGCACAACATGGGGGATCATGTAACTCGCCTTGATCGTTGGGAA
CCGGAGCTGAATGAAGCCATACCAAACGACGAGCGTGACACCACGATGCCTGCAGCAATGGCAACAACGT
TGCGCAAACTATTAACTGGCGAACTACTTACTCTAGCTTCCCGGCAACAATTAATAGACTGGATGGAGGC
GGATAAAGTTGCAGGACCACTTCTGCGCTCGGCCCTTCCGGCTGGCTGGTTTATTGCTGATAAATCTGGA
GCCGGTGAGCGTGGGTCTCGCGGTATCATTGCAGCACTGGGGCCAGATGGTAAGCCCTCCCGTATCGTAG
TTATCTACACGACGGGGAGTCAGGCAACTATGGATGAACGAAATAGACAGATCGCTGAGATAGGTGCCTC
ACTGATTAAGCATTGGTAACTGTCAGACCAAGTTTACTCATATATACTTTAGATTGATTTAAAACTTCAT
TTTTAATTTAAAAGGATCTAGGTGAAGATCCTTTTTGATAATCTCATGACCAAAATCCCTTAACGTGAGT
TTTCGTTCCACTGAGCGTCAGACCCCGTAGAAAAGATCAAAGGATCTTCTTGAGATCCTTTTTTTCTGCG
CGTAATCTGCTGCTTGCAAACAAAAAAACCACCGCTACCAGCGGTGGTTTGTTTGCCGGATCAAGAGCTA
CCAACTCTTTTTCCGAAGGTAACTGGCTTCAGCAGAGCGCAGATACCAAATACTGTCCTTCTAGTGTAGC
CGTAGTTAGGCCACCACTTCAAGAACTCTGTAGCACCGCCTACATACCTCGCTCTGCTAATCCTGTTACC
AGTGGCTGCTGCCAGTGGCGATAAGTCGTGTCTTACCGGGTTGGACTCAAGACGATAGTTACCGGATAAG
GCGCAGCGGTCGGGCTGAACGGGGGGTTCGTGCACACAGCCCAGCTTGGAGCGAACGACCTACACCGAAC
TGAGATACCTACAGCGTGAGCTATGAGAAAGCGCCACGCTTCCCGAAGGGAGAAAGGCGGACAGGTATCC
GGTAAGCGGCAGGGTCGGAACAGGAGAGCGCACGAGGGAGCTTCCAGGGGGAAACGCCTGGTATCTTTAT
AGTCCTGTCGGGTTTCGCCACCTCTGACTTGAGCGTCGATTTTTGTGATGCTCGTCAGGGGGGCGGAGCC
TATGGAAAAACGCCAGCAACGCGGCCTTTTTACGGTTCCTGGCCTTTTGCTGGCCTTTTGCTCACATGTT
CTTTCCTGCGTTATCCCCTGATTCTGTGGATAACCGTATTACCGCCTTTGAGTGAGCTGATACCGCTCGC
CGCAGCCGAACGACCGAGCGCAGCGAGTCAGTGAGCGAGGAAGCGGAAGAGCGCCTGATGCGGTATTTTC
TCCTTACGCATCTGTGCGGTATTTCACACCGCAATGGTGCACTCTCAGTACAATCTGCTCTGATGCCGCA
TAGTTAAGCCAGTATACACTCCGCTATCGCTACGTGACTGGGTCATGGCTGCGCCCCGACACCCGCCAAC
ACCCGCTGACGCGCCCTGACGGGCTTGTCTGCTCCCGGCATCCGCTTACAGACAAGCTGTGACCGTCTCC
GGGAGCTGCATGTGTCAGAGGTTTTCACCGTCATCACCGAAACGCGCGAGGCAGCTGCGGTAAAGCTCAT
CAGCGTGGTCGTGAAGCGATTCACAGATGTCTGCCTGTTCATCCGCGTCCAGCTCGTTGAGTTTCTCCAG
AAGCGTTAATGTCTGGCTTCTGATAAAGCGGGCCATGTTAAGGGCGGTTTTTTCCTGTTTGGTCACTGAT
GCCTCCGTGTAAGGGGGATTTCTGTTCATGGGGGTAATGATACCGATGAAACGAGAGAGGATGCTCACGA
TACGGGTTACTGATGATGAACATGCCCGGTTACTGGAACGTTGTGAGGGTAAACAACTGGCGGTATGGAT
GCGGCGGGACCAGAGAAAAATCACTCAGGGTCAATGCCAGCGCTTCGTTAATACAGATGTAGGTGTTCCA
CAGGGTAGCCAGCAGCATCCTGCGATGCAGATCCGGAACATAATGGTGCAGGGCGCTGACTTCCGCGTTT
CCAGACTTTACGAAACACGGAAACCGAAGACCATTCATGTTGTTGCTCAGGTCGCAGACGTTTTGCAGCA
GCAGTCGCTTCACGTTCGCTCGCGTATCGGTGATTCATTCTGCTAACCAGTAAGGCAACCCCGCCAGCCT
AGCCGGGTCCTCAACGACAGGAGCACGATCATGCGCACCCGTGGCCAGGACCCAACGCTGCCCGAGATGC
GCCGCGTGCGGCTGCTGGAGATGGCGGACGCGATGGATATGTTCTGCCAAGGGTTGGTTTGCGCATTCAC
AGTTCTCCGCAAGAATTGATTGGCTCCAATTCTTGGAGTGGTGAATCCGTTAGCGAGGTGCCGCCGGCTT
CCATTCAGGTCGAGGTGGCCCGGCTCCATGCACCGCGACGCAACGCGGGGAGGCAGACAAGGTATAGGGC
GGCGCCTACAATCCATGCCAACCCGTTCCATGTGCTCGCCGAGGCGGCATAAATCGCCGTGACGATCAGC
GGTCCAATGATCGAAGTTAGGCTGGTAAGAGCCGCGAGCGATCCTTGAAGCTGTCCCTGATGGTCGTCAT
CTACCTGCCTGGACAGCATGGCCTGCAACGCGGGCATCCCGATGCCGCCGGAAGCGAGAAGAATCATAAT
GGGGAAGGCCATCCAGCCTCGCGTCGCGAACGCCAGCAAGACGTAGCCCAGCGCGTCGGCCGCCATGCCG
GCGATAATGGCCTGCTTCTCGCCGAAACGTTTGGTGGCGGGACCAGTGACGAAGGCTTGAGCGAGGGCGT
GCAAGATTCCGAATACCGCAAGCGACAGGCCGATCATCGTCGCGCTCCAGCGAAAGCGGTCCTCGCCGAA
AATGACCCAGAGCGCTGCCGGCACCTGTCCTACGAGTTGCATGATAAAGAAGACAGTCATAAGTGCGGCG
ACGATAGTCATGCCCCGCGCCCACCGGAAGGAGCTGACTGGGTTGAAGGCTCTCAAGGGCATCGGTCGAG
ATCCCGGTGCCTAATGAGTGAGCTAACTTACATTAATTGCGTTGCGCTCACTGCCCGCTTTCCAGTCGGG
AAACTGTCGTGCCAGCTGCATTAATGAATCGGCCAACGCGCGGGGAGAGGCGGTTTGCGTATTGGGCGCC
AGGGTGGTTTTTCTTTTCACCAGTGAGACGGGCAACAGCTGATTGCCCTTCACCGCCTGGCCCTGAGAGA
GTTGCAGCAAGCGGTCCACGCTGGTTTGCCCCAGCAGGCGAAAATCCTGTTTGATGGTGGTTAACGGCGG
GATATAACATGAGCTGTCTTCGGTATCGTCGTATCCCACTACCGAGATATCCGCACCAACGCGCAGCCCG
GACTCGGTAATGGCGCGCATTGCGCCCAGCGCCATCTGATCGTTGGCAACCAGCATCGCAGTGGGAACGA
TGCCCTCATTCAGCATTTGCATGGTTTGTTGAAAACCGGACATGGCACTCCAGTCGCCTTCCCGTTCCGC
TATCGGCTGAATTTGATTGCGAGTGAGATATTTATGCCAGCCAGCCAGACGCAGACGCGCCGAGACAGAA
CTTAATGGGCCCGCTAACAGCGCGATTTGCTGGTGACCCAATGCGACCAGATGCTCCACGCCCAGTCGCG
TACCGTCTTCATGGGAGAAAATAATACTGTTGATGGGTGTCTGGTCAGAGACATCAAGAAATAACGCCGG
AACATTAGTGCAGGCAGCTTCCACAGCAATGGCATCCTGGTCATCCAGCGGATAGTTAATGATCAGCCCA
CTGACGCGTTGCGCGAGAAGATTGTGCACCGCCGCTTTACAGGCTTCGACGCCGCTTCGTTCTACCATCG
ACACCACCACGCTGGCACCCAGTTGATCGGCGCGAGATTTAATCGCCGCGACAATTTGCGACGGCGCGTG
CAGGGCCAGACTGGAGGTGGCAACGCCAATCAGCAACGACTGTTTGCCCGCCAGTTGTTGTGCCACGCGG
TTGGGAATGTAATTCAGCTCCGCCATCGCCGCTTCCACTTTTTCCCGCGTTTTCGCAGAAACGTGGCTGG
CCTGGTTCACCACGCGGGAAACGGTCTGATAAGAGACACCGGCATACTCTGCGACATCGTATAACGTTAC
TGGTTTCACATTCACCACCCTGAATTGACTCTCTTCCGGGCGCTATCATGCCATACCGCGAAAGGTTTTG
CGCCATTCGATGGTGTCCGGGATCTCGACGCTCTCCCTTATGCGACTCCTGCATTAGGAAGCAGCCCAGT
AGTAGGTTGAGGCCGTTGAGCACCGCCGCCGCAAGGAATGGTGCATGCAAGGAGATGGCGCCCAACAGTC
CCCCGGCCACGGGGCCTGCCACCATACCCACGCCGAAACAAGCGCTCATGAGCCCGAAGTGGCGAGCCCG
ATCTTCCCCATCGGTGATGTCGGCGATATAGGCGCCAGCAACCGCACCTGTGGCGCCGGTGATGCCGGCC
ACGATGCGTCCGGCGTAGAGGATCGAGATCTCGATCCCGCGAAATTAATACGACTCACTATAGGGGAATT
GTGAGCGGATAACAATTCCCCTCTAGAAATAATTTTGTTTAACTTTAAGAAGGAGATATACCATGGGCAG
CAGCCATCATCATCATCATCACAGCAGCGGCCTGGTGCCGCGCGGCAGCCATATGGCTTTCAAGAAACCA
TTGAGTGTATTTAAAGGCCCCTTACTACACATCAGCCCAGCAGAAGAACTGTACTTTGGAAGTACAGAAT
CCGGAGAGAAGAAAACCTTAATAGTGTTGACAAATGTAACTAAAAATATAGTGGCATTTAAGGTGAGAAC
AACAGCTCCAGAAAAATACAGAGTCAAGCCAAGCAATAGCAGCTGTGACCCGGGTGCATCAGTGGATATA
GTTGTGTCTCCCCATGGGGGTTTAACAGTCTCTGCCCAAGACCGTTTTCTGATAATGGCTGCAGAAATGG
AACAGTCATCTGGCACAGGCCCAGCAGAATTAACTCAGTTTTGGAAAGAAGTTCCCAGAAACAAAGTGAT
GGAACATAGGTTAAGATGCCATACTGTTTGAAGATCCGGCTGCTAACAAAGCCCGAAAGGAAGCTGAGTT
GGCTGCTGCCACCGCTGAGCAATAACTAGCATAACCCCTTGGGGCCTCTAAACGGGTCTTGAGGGGTTTT
TTGCTGAAAGGAGGAACTATATCCGGATATCCCGCAAGAGGCCCGGCAGTACCGGCATAACCAAGCCTAT
GCCTACAGCATCCAGGGTGACGGTGCCGAGGATGACGATGAGCGCATTGTTAGATTTCATACACGGTGCC
TGACTGCGTTAGCAATTTAACTGTGATAAACTACCGCATTAAAGCTTATCGATGATAAGCTGTCAAACAT
GAGAA
Features (pLannotate 1.2.2; 21 found; start..end, strand, type, name):
    104..208     +  promoter       AmpR promoter: bla
    209..1069    +  CDS            AmpR: β-lactamase; bla; confers resistance to ampicillin, carbenicillin, and related antibiotics
   1240..1828    +  rep_origin     ori: high-copy-number ColE1/pMB1/pBR322/pUC origin of replication
   2014..2153    -  misc_feature   bom: basis of mobility region from pBR322
   2255..2446    -  CDS            rop: Rop protein, which maintains plasmids at low copy number; rop
   2463..2843    +  CDS            YPB1_ECOLX: Protein predicted: Swiss-Prot protein existence level 4. From Escherichia coli.
   3085..3709    -  CDS            TcR (fragment): tetracycline efflux protein; tet; confers resistance to tetracycline
   3724..3745    -  protein_bind   CAP binding site: CAP binding activates transcription in the presence of cAMP. E. coli catabolite activator protein
   3758..4839    -  CDS            lacI: lac repressor; lacI; The lac repressor binds to the lac operator to inhibit transcription in E. coli. This inhibition can be relieved by adding lactose or isopropyl-β-D-thiogalactopyranoside (IPTG).
   4840..4917    -  promoter       lacI promoter: lacI
   4925..5204    -  CDS            TcR (fragment): tetracycline efflux protein; tet; confers resistance to tetracycline
   5226..5244    +  promoter       T7 promoter: promoter for bacteriophage T7 RNA polymerase
   5245..5269    +  protein_bind   lac operator: The lac repressor binds to the lac operator to inhibit transcription in E. coli. This inhibition can be relieved by adding lactose or isopropyl-β-D-thiogalactopyranoside (IPTG). lac repressor encoded by lacI
   5284..5306    +  RBS            RBS: efficient ribosome binding site from bacteriophage T7 gene 10 (Olins and Rangwala, 1989)
   5325..5341    +  CDS            capTEV™ (fragment): composite tag for in vivo biotinylation, TEV protease cleavage, and 6xHis tagging
   5352..5369    +  CDS            thrombin site: thrombin recognition and cleavage site
   5376..5768    +  CDS            MOSPD2 (fragment): MSPD2_HUMAN - Experimental evidence at protein level: Swiss-Prot protein existence level 1. Endoplasmic reticulum-anchored receptor which modulates interorganelle contacts by interacting with other organelle-bound proteins via their FFAT motif (PubMed:29858488). Might have a more important role in endoplasmic reticulum and endosomes contacts (PubMed:29858488). Promotes migration of primary monocytes and neutrophils, in response to various chemokines (PubMed:28137892). From Homo sapiens (Human).
   5779..5828    +  CDS            SET1 (fragment): solubility-enhancement tag derived from T7 phage gene 10B
   5836..5883    +  terminator     T7 terminator: transcription terminator for bacteriophage T7 RNA polymerase
   5906..6010    -  CDS            TcR (fragment): tetracycline efflux protein; tet; confers resistance to tetracycline
   6058..6086    -  promoter       tet promoter: E. coli promoter for tetracycline efflux protein gene
