[The description below was written by a language model from this plasmid's Addgene catalogue record and pLannotate feature annotations shown in this document.]
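Description:
pET15b MOSPD2 [315-445] is a bacterial expression plasmid built on the Novagen pET-15b backbone, about 6.1 kb in total, for producing the isolated MSP domain of human MOSPD2 (motile sperm domain containing 2) in E. coli. It is propagated through a ColE1/pMB1-type origin and selected with ampicillin via the β-lactamase gene under its own promoter. The catalogue lists it as high copy, although the feature table also shows the pBR322-derived rop gene and bom region, which normally temper copy number. Interrupted fragments of the tetracycline resistance gene and its promoter are pBR322 remnants and are not functional markers.

The 393 bp insert encodes residues 315 to 445 of MOSPD2, placed in a T7 expression cassette consisting of the T7 promoter, an adjacent lac operator, the phage T7 gene 10 ribosome binding site and a downstream T7 terminator. The plasmid carries lacI, so transcription is repressed until IPTG is added in a host that supplies T7 RNA polymerase. The domain is fused at its N terminus to a 6xHis tag followed by a thrombin recognition site, allowing metal-affinity purification and subsequent tag removal. The short "capTEV" hit in the annotation most likely reflects the His-tag stretch alone. The "SET1" fragment between the insert and the terminator is probably a T7-derived backbone sequence rather than a fused tag.

MOSPD2 is an endoplasmic reticulum-anchored receptor that binds FFAT motifs on proteins of other organelles to form membrane contacts. The recombinant MSP domain is therefore suited to in vitro work on FFAT motif recognition, in line with the associated study of how FFAT phosphorylation controls contact formation and lipid transfer.
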