Addgene plasmid #186474: pET15b MOSPD2 [315-445]
Purpose: Expression of human MOSPD2 (MSP domain from residue 315 to 445), fused to a cleavable 6HIS tag, in bacteria
Depositing lab: Catherine Tomasetto. Depositing organization: Institut de Genetique et de Biologie Moleculaire et Cellulaire (IGBMC). Publication: FFAT motif phosphorylation controls formation and lipid transfer function of inter-organelle contacts. Di Mattia T, Martinet A, Ikhlef S, McEwen AG, Nomine Y, Wendling C, Poussin-Courmontagne P, Voilquin L, Eberling P, Ruffenach F, Cavarelli J, Slee J, Levine TP, Drin G, Tomasetto C, Alpy F. EMBO J. 2020 Dec 1;39(23):e104369. doi: 10.15252/embj.2019104369. Epub 2020 Oct 30. PubMed 33124732.
Backbone
  Vector backbone: pET-15b
  Backbone manufacturer: Novagen (EMD Millipore)
  Backbone size w/o insert (bp): 5708
  Total vector size (bp): 6099
  Vector type: Bacterial Expression
Growth in bacteria
  Bacterial resistance: Ampicillin, 100 μg/mL
  Growth temperature: 37°C
  Growth strain: DH5alpha
  Copy number: High Copy
Gene/Insert
  Gene/Insert name: MOSPD2 motile sperm domain containing 2
  Species: H. sapiens (human)
  Insert size (bp): 393
  Mutation: MSP domain [315-445]
  GenBank ID: NM_152581
  Entrez Gene: MOSPD2
  Tag / fusion protein: 6HIS (N terminal on insert)
Terms and licenses: Academic/Nonprofit Terms; Industry Terms: Not Available to Industry
How to cite: pET15b MOSPD2 [315-445] was a gift from Catherine Tomasetto (Addgene plasmid # 186474 ; http://n2t.net/addgene:186474 ; RRID:Addgene_186474)
